Addgene plasmid #169995: pET-17b_K490clm_E215C
Purpose: Kinesin KIF5B K490 cysteine light mutant with E215C mutation for single cysteine labeling
Depositing lab: Ron Vale. Depositing organization: University of California, San Francisco (UCSF). Publication: Nanometer-accuracy distance measurements between fluorophores at the single-molecule level. Niekamp S, Sung J, Huynh W, Bhabha G, Vale RD, Stuurman N. Proc Natl Acad Sci U S A. 2019 Mar 5;116(10):4275-4284. doi: 10.1073/pnas.1815826116. Epub 2019 Feb 15. PubMed 30770448.
Backbone
  Vector backbone: pET-17b
  Backbone manufacturer: Novagene
  Backbone size w/o insert (bp): 3306
  Total vector size (bp): 4803
  Vector type: Bacterial Expression
Growth in bacteria
  Bacterial resistance: Ampicillin, 100 μg/mL
  Growth temperature: 37°C
  Growth strain: DH5alpha
  Copy number: High Copy
Gene/Insert
  Gene/Insert name: kinesin family member 5B, isoform CRA_a (alt name: KIF5B K490clm)
  Species: H. sapiens (human)
  Insert size (bp): 1497
  Mutation: C7S, C65A, C168A, C174S, E215C, C294A, C330S, C421A
  Promoter: T7
  Tag / fusion protein: 6xHIS (C terminal on insert)
  Cloning method: Gibson Cloning
  Sequencing primers: 5′ NdeI; 3′ XhoI
Terms and licenses: Academic/Nonprofit Terms; Industry Terms: Not Available to Industry
How to cite: pET-17b_K490clm_E215C was a gift from Ron Vale (Addgene plasmid # 169995 ; http://n2t.net/addgene:169995 ; RRID:Addgene_169995)
