[The description below was written by a language model from this plasmid's Addgene catalogue record and pLannotate feature annotations shown in this document.]
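Description:
pET-17b_K490clm_E215C is a bacterial expression plasmid built on the pET-17b backbone for producing a truncated, engineered form of human kinesin-1 heavy chain (KIF5B) in E. coli. The insert, introduced by Gibson cloning, encodes the K490 fragment (roughly the first 490 residues, spanning the motor domain and enough of the following region to be commonly used as a motile truncation). It carries a "cysteine-light" set of substitutions (C7S, C65A, C168A, C174S, C294A, C330S, C421A) that remove native cysteines. A single cysteine is then reintroduced at position 215 (E215C), giving one defined site for thiol-reactive labelling, for example with a fluorophore. A C-terminal 6xHis tag is recorded for affinity purification, although the feature table does not annotate it separately.

Expression is driven by a T7 promoter followed by the phage T7 gene 10 ribosome binding site, and transcription ends at a T7 terminator, so the plasmid requires a host that supplies T7 RNA polymerase. Between the KIF5B coding region and the terminator, the annotation picks up a short fragment resembling a T7 gene 10B-derived solubility tag. This is probably residual backbone sequence, and the record does not indicate that it is part of the expressed protein. The plasmid is maintained through a ColE1/pMB1-type origin with adjacent bom and rop elements from pBR322, and it is selected with ampicillin via the β-lactamase gene. The catalogue lists it as high copy despite the presence of rop. The sequenced record is 4,677 nt, slightly shorter than the 4,803 bp catalogue total. The associated work concerns nanometre-accuracy distance measurements between fluorophores on single molecules, for which site-specifically labelled kinesin serves as a sample.
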