Features (pLannotate 1.2.2; 11 found; start..end, strand, type, name):
      1..19      +  promoter       T7 promoter: promoter for bacteriophage T7 RNA polymerase
     51..73      +  RBS            RBS: efficient ribosome binding site from bacteriophage T7 gene 10 (Olins and Rangwala, 1989)
     81..1550    +  CDS            KIF5B (fragment): KINH_HUMAN - Also known as KNS, KNS1. Experimental evidence at protein level: Swiss-Prot protein existence level 1. Microtubule-dependent motor required for normal distribution of mitochondria and lysosomes. Can induce formation of neurite-like membrane protrusions in non-neuronal cells in a ZFYVE27-dependent manner (By similarity). Regulates centrosome and nuclear positioning during mitotic entry. During the G2 phase of the cell cycle in a BICD2- dependent manner, antagonizes dynein function and drives the separation of nuclei and centrosomes (PubMed:20386726). Required for anterograde axonal
   1592..1641    +  CDS            SET1 (fragment): solubility-enhancement tag derived from T7 phage gene 10B
   1649..1696    +  terminator     T7 terminator: transcription terminator for bacteriophage T7 RNA polymerase
   1827..1931    +  promoter       AmpR promoter: bla
   1932..2792    +  CDS            AmpR: β-lactamase; bla; confers resistance to ampicillin, carbenicillin, and related antibiotics
   2963..3551    +  rep_origin     ori: high-copy-number ColE1/pMB1/pBR322/pUC origin of replication
   3737..3876    -  misc_feature   bom: basis of mobility region from pBR322
   3978..4169    -  CDS            rop: Rop protein, which maintains plasmids at low copy number; rop
   4186..4566    +  CDS            YPB1_ECOLX: Protein predicted: Swiss-Prot protein existence level 4. From Escherichia coli.
>Addgene plasmid #169995 | pET-17b_K490clm_E215C | addgene full sequence | sequence record 334927 | Addgene NGS Result
TAATACGACTCACTATAGGGAGACCACAACGGTTTCCCTCTAGAAATAATTTTGTTTAACTTTAAGAAGG
AGATATACATATGGCGGACCTGGCCGAGTCTAATATTAAAGTGATGTGTCGCTTCAGACCTCTCAACGAG
TCTGAAGTGAACCGCGGCGACAAGTACATCGCCAAGTTTCAGGGAGAAGACACGGTCGTGATCGCGTCCA
AGCCTTATGCATTTGATCGGGTGTTCCAGTCAAGCACATCTCAAGAGCAAGTGTATAATGACGCCGCAAA
GAAGATTGTTAAAGACGTCCTTGAAGGATATAATGGAACAATATTTGCATACGGCCAAACATCCTCTGGG
AAGACACACACAATGGAGGGTAAACTTCATGATCCAGAAGGCATGGGAATTATTCCAAGAATAGTGCAAG
ATATTTTTAATTATATTTACTCCATGGATGAAAATTTGGAATTTCATATTAAGGTTTCATATTTTGAAAT
ATATTTGGATAAGATAAGGGACCTGTTAGATGTTTCAAAGACCAACCTTTCAGTTCATGAAGACAAAAAC
CGAGTTCCCTATGTAAAGGGAGCCACAGAGCGTTTTGTAAGTAGTCCAGATGAAGTTATGGATACAATAG
ATGAAGGAAAATCCAACAGACATGTAGCAGTTACAAATATGAATGAACATAGCTCTAGGAGTCACAGTAT
ATTTCTTATTAATGTCAAACAATGCAACACACAAACGGAACAAAAGCTTAGTGGAAAACTTTATCTAGTT
GATTTAGCTGGTAGTGAAAAGGTTAGTAAAACTGGAGCTGAAGGTGCTGTGCTGGATGAAGCTAAAAACA
TCAACAAGTCACTTTCTGCTCTTGGAAATGTTATTTCTGCTTTGGCTGAGGGTAGTACTTATGTTCCATA
TCGAGATAGTAAAATGACAAGAATCCTTCAAGATAGCCTAGGTGGCAACGCTAGAACCACTATTGTAATT
TGCTGCTCTCCATCATCATACAATGAGTCTGAAACAAAATCTACACTCTTATTTGGCCAAAGGGCCAAAA
CAATTAAGAACACAGTTAGTGTCAATGTGGAGTTAACCGCAGAACAGTGGAAAAAGAAGTATGAAAAAGA
AAAAGAAAAAAATAAGATCCTGCGGAACACTATTCAGTGGCTTGAAAATGAGCTCAACAGATGGCGTAAT
GGGGAGACGGTGCCTATTGATGAACAGTTTGACAAAGAGAAAGCCAACTTGGAAGCTTTCACAGTGGATA
AAGATATTACTCTTACCAATGATAAACCAGCAACCGCAATTGGAGTTATAGGCAATTTTACTGATGCTGA
AAGAAGAAAGGCTGAAGAAGAAATTGCTAAATTATACAAACAGCTTGATGACAAGGATGAAGAAATTAAC
CAGCAAAGTCAACTGGTAGAGAAACTGAAGACGCAAATGTTGGATCAGGAGGAGCTTTTGGCATCTACCA
GAAGGGATCAAGACAATATGCAAGCTGAGCTGAATCGCCTTCAAGCAGAAAATGATGCCTCTAAAGAAGA
AGTGAAAGAAGGTACCCATCACCATCATCACCATTAACTCGAGCAGATCCGGCTGCTAACAAAGCCCGAA
AGGAAGCTGAGTTGGCTGCTGCCACCGCTGAGCAATAACTAGCATAACCCCTTGGGGCCTCTAAACGGGT
CTTGAGGGGTTTTTTGCTGAAAGGAGGAACTATATCCGGATAATTCTTGAAGACGAAAGGGCCTCGTGAT
ACGCCTATTTTTATAGGTTAATGTCATGATAATAATGGTTTCTTAGACGTCAGGTGGCACTTTTCGGGGA
AATGTGCGCGGAACCCCTATTTGTTTATTTTTCTAAATACATTCAAATATGTATCCGCTCATGAGACAAT
AACCCTGATAAATGCTTCAATAATATTGAAAAAGGAAGAGTATGAGTATTCAACATTTCCGTGTCGCCCT
TATTCCCTTTTTTGCGGCATTTTGCCTTCCTGTTTTTGCTCACCCAGAAACGCTGGTGAAAGTAAAAGAT
GCTGAAGATCAGTTGGGTGCACGAGTGGGTTACATCGAACTGGATCTCAACAGCGGTAAGATCCTTGAGA
GTTTTCGCCCCGAAGAACGTTTTCCAATGATGAGCACTTTTAAAGTTCTGCTATGTGGCGCGGTATTATC
CCGTGTTGACGCCGGGCAAGAGCAACTCGGTCGCCGCATACACTATTCTCAGAATGACTTGGTTGAGTAC
TCACCAGTCACAGAAAAGCATCTTACGGATGGCATGACAGTAAGAGAATTATGCAGTGCTGCCATAACCA
TGAGTGATAACACTGCGGCCAACTTACTTCTGACAACGATCGGAGGACCGAAGGAGCTAACCGCTTTTTT
GCACAACATGGGGGATCATGTAACTCGCCTTGATCGTTGGGAACCGGAGCTGAATGAAGCCATACCAAAC
GACGAGCGTGACACCACGATGCCTGCAGCAATGGCAACAACGTTGCGCAAACTATTAACTGGCGAACTAC
TTACTCTAGCTTCCCGGCAACAATTAATAGACTGGATGGAGGCGGATAAAGTTGCAGGACCACTTCTGCG
CTCGGCCCTTCCGGCTGGCTGGTTTATTGCTGATAAATCTGGAGCCGGTGAGCGTGGGTCTCGCGGTATC
ATTGCAGCACTGGGGCCAGATGGTAAGCCCTCCCGTATCGTAGTTATCTACACGACGGGGAGTCAGGCAA
CTATGGATGAACGAAATAGACAGATCGCTGAGATAGGTGCCTCACTGATTAAGCATTGGTAACTGTCAGA
CCAAGTTTACTCATATATACTTTAGATTGATTTAAAACTTCATTTTTAATTTAAAAGGATCTAGGTGAAG
ATCCTTTTTGATAATCTCATGACCAAAATCCCTTAACGTGAGTTTTCGTTCCACTGAGCGTCAGACCCCG
TAGAAAAGATCAAAGGATCTTCTTGAGATCCTTTTTTTCTGCGCGTAATCTGCTGCTTGCAAACAAAAAA
ACCACCGCTACCAGCGGTGGTTTGTTTGCCGGATCAAGAGCTACCAACTCTTTTTCCGAAGGTAACTGGC
TTCAGCAGAGCGCAGATACCAAATACTGTCCTTCTAGTGTAGCCGTAGTTAGGCCACCACTTCAAGAACT
CTGTAGCACCGCCTACATACCTCGCTCTGCTAATCCTGTTACCAGTGGCTGCTGCCAGTGGCGATAAGTC
GTGTCTTACCGGGTTGGACTCAAGACGATAGTTACCGGATAAGGCGCAGCGGTCGGGCTGAACGGGGGGT
TCGTGCACACAGCCCAGCTTGGAGCGAACGACCTACACCGAACTGAGATACCTACAGCGTGAGCTATGAG
AAAGCGCCACGCTTCCCGAAGGGAGAAAGGCGGACAGGTATCCGGTAAGCGGCAGGGTCGGAACAGGAGA
GCGCACGAGGGAGCTTCCAGGGGGAAACGCCTGGTATCTTTATAGTCCTGTCGGGTTTCGCCACCTCTGA
CTTGAGCGTCGATTTTTGTGATGCTCGTCAGGGGGGCGGAGCCTATGGAAAAACGCCAGCAACGCGGCCT
TTTTACGGTTCCTGGCCTTTTGCTGGCCTTTTGCTCACATGTTCTTTCCTGCGTTATCCCCTGATTCTGT
GGATAACCGTATTACCGCCTTTGAGTGAGCTGATACCGCTCGCCGCAGCCGAACGACCGAGCGCAGCGAG
TCAGTGAGCGAGGAAGCGGAAGAGCGCCTGATGCGGTATTTTCTCCTTACGCATCTGTGCGGTATTTCAC
ACCGCAATGGTGCACTCTCAGTACAATCTGCTCTGATGCCGCATAGTTAAGCCAGTATACACTCCGCTAT
CGCTACGTGACTGGGTCATGGCTGCGCCCCGACACCCGCCAACACCCGCTGACGCGCCCTGACGGGCTTG
TCTGCTCCCGGCATCCGCTTACAGACAAGCTGTGACCGTCTCCGGGAGCTGCATGTGTCAGAGGTTTTCA
CCGTCATCACCGAAACGCGCGAGGCAGCTGCGGTAAAGCTCATCAGCGTGGTCGTGAAGCGATTCACAGA
TGTCTGCCTGTTCATCCGCGTCCAGCTCGTTGAGTTTCTCCAGAAGCGTTAATGTCTGGCTTCTGATAAA
GCGGGCCATGTTAAGGGCGGTTTTTTCCTGTTTGGTCACTGATGCCTCCGTGTAAGGGGGATTTCTGTTC
ATGGGGGTAATGATACCGATGAAACGAGAGAGGATGCTCACGATACGGGTTACTGATGATGAACATGCCC
GGTTACTGGAACGTTGTGAGGGTAAACAACTGGCGGTATGGATGCGGCGGGACCAGAGAAAAATCACTCA
GGGTCAATGCCAGCGCTTCGTTAATACAGATGTAGGTGTTCCACAGGGTAGCCAGCAGCATCCTGCGATG
CAGATCCGGAACATAATGGTGCAGGGCGCTGACTTCCGCGTTTCCAGACTTTACGAAACACGGAAACCGA
AGACCATTCATGTTGTTGCTCAGGTCGCAGACGTTTTGCAGCAGCAGTCGCTTCACGTTCGCTCGCGTAT
CGGTGATTCATTCTGCTAACCAGTAAGGCAACCCCGCCAGCCTAGCCGGGTCCTCAACGACAGGAGCACG
ATCATGCGCACCCGTGGCCAGGACCCAACGCTGCCCGAGATCTCGATCCCGCGAAAT
